Addgene plasmid #130625: pTK_Axud1_enh_394_Citrine
Purpose: enhancer reporter
Depositing lab: Tatjana Sauka-Spengler. Depositing organization: University of Oxford. Publication: Reconstruction of the Global Neural Crest Gene Regulatory Network In Vivo. Williams RM, Candido-Ferreira I, Repapi E, Gavriouchkina D, Senanayake U, Ling ITC, Telenius J, Taylor S, Hughes J, Sauka-Spengler T. Dev Cell. 2019 Oct 21;51(2):255-276.e7. doi: 10.1016/j.devcel.2019.10.003. PubMed 31639368.
Backbone
  Vector backbone: pTK_BsmBI_Citrine
  Backbone size w/o insert (bp): 4670
  Vector type: enhancer reporter
Growth in bacteria
  Bacterial resistance: Ampicillin, 100 μg/mL
  Growth temperature: 37°C
  Growth strain: DH5alpha
  Copy number: Low Copy
Gene/Insert
  Gene/Insert name: Axud1_enh_394
  Species: G. gallus (chicken)
  Insert size (bp): 1300
  Promoter: thymidine kinase minimal promoter
  Cloning method: Restriction Enzyme; 5′ cloning site Unknown (unknown if destroyed)
  Sequencing primers: 5′ pTK forward CTAGCAAAATAGGCTGTCCC; 3′ pTK reverse ATATTTCTTCCGGGGACACC
Terms and licenses: Academic/Nonprofit Terms; Industry Terms: Not Available to Industry
How to cite: pTK_Axud1_enh_394_Citrine was a gift from Tatjana Sauka-Spengler (Addgene plasmid # 130625 ; http://n2t.net/addgene:130625 ; RRID:Addgene_130625)
