[The description below was written by a language model from this plasmid's Addgene catalogue record and pLannotate feature annotations shown in this document.]
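Description:
pTK_Axud1_enh_394_Citrine is an enhancer reporter plasmid built on the pTK_BsmBI_Citrine backbone, designed to test whether a candidate cis-regulatory element can drive tissue-specific expression of a fluorescent protein. The insert is a roughly 1.3 kb chicken (G. gallus) genomic fragment, enhancer 394 associated with the Axud1 locus. In both sequence records it corresponds to the unannotated stretch between an upstream insulating module and the herpes simplex virus thymidine kinase minimal promoter. Because the minimal promoter has little activity on its own, transcription of the downstream cassette depends on the activity of the cloned enhancer. That cassette comprises a chimeric β-globin/immunoglobulin intron, which generally improves transcript processing and expression, the coding sequence for the yellow fluorescent protein Citrine, and an SV40 polyadenylation region. Upstream of the enhancer, a synthetic poly(A) signal and an RNA polymerase II pause site from the human α2 globin gene limit read-through transcription from the backbone, lowering background signal.

The plasmid is propagated in E. coli under ampicillin selection through the β-lactamase gene and its promoter. It replicates from a ColE1/pUC-type origin, which the annotation calls high copy although the catalogue lists the plasmid as low copy. An f1 origin is also present, and short fragments of lacZα, the tetracycline resistance gene and SV40 large T antigen are non-functional backbone remnants. The two sequence records (5,843 and 5,842 nt) describe the same circular molecule from different start points. The plasmid comes from a study reconstructing the neural crest gene regulatory network in vivo, which suggests use for assaying enhancer activity in embryos. The record does not specify the delivery method or the exact cloning sites.
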