Features (pLannotate 1.2.2; 13 found; start..end, strand, type, name):
      1..49      +  polyA_signal   poly(A) signal: synthetic polyadenylation signal
     63..154     +  misc_feature   pause site: RNA polymerase II transcriptional pause signal from the human α2 globin gene
   1661..1806    +  promoter       HSV TK promoter: herpes simplex virus thymidine kinase promoter
   1884..2016    +  intron         chimeric intron: chimera between introns from human β-globin and immunoglobulin heavy chain genes
   2076..2792    +  CDS            Citrine: Citrine is a basic (constitutively fluorescent) yellow fluorescent protein published in 2001, derived from Aequorea victoria. It has moderate acid sensitivity.
   2966..3087    -  polyA_signal   SV40 poly(A) signal: SV40 polyadenylation signal
   3110..3178    -  CDS            large T antigen (fragment): large T antigen from SV40 (simian virus 40)
   3194..3326    +  CDS            TcR (fragment): tetracycline efflux protein; tet; confers resistance to tetracycline
   3506..4094    -  rep_origin     ori: high-copy-number ColE1/pMB1/pBR322/pUC origin of replication
   4265..5125    -  CDS            AmpR: β-lactamase; bla; confers resistance to ampicillin, carbenicillin, and related antibiotics
   5126..5230    -  promoter       AmpR promoter: bla
   5257..5685    +  rep_origin     f1 ori (sequence partly withheld): f1 bacteriophage origin of replication; arrow indicates direction of (+) strand synthesis
   5717..5784    -  CDS            lacZα (fragment): LacZα fragment of β-galactosidase; lacZ fragment
>Addgene plasmid #130625 | pTK_Axud1_enh_394_Citrine | depositor full sequence | sequence record 249956 | pTK_Axud1_enh_394_Citrine sequence 5842 bps
AATAAAATATCTTTATTTTCATTACATCTGTGTGTTGGTTTTTTGTGTGAATCGATAGTACTAACATACG
CTCTCCATCAAAACAAAACGAAACAAAACAAACTAGCAAAATAGGCTGTCCCCAGTGCAAGTGCAGGTGC
CAGAACATTTCTCTATCGATAGGTACCGAGCTCGAGTTGCCAGGCAAACAGAGCCCGAGAGAGGAAAATG
AAGCTCTGCCTATTTTACAGGCAGATTTTTGCAACAGTGCAGATGTCAGCCTTGCTGTTTCAGAACAGCC
ATGCCCTGCCCTATAAACGTGTCTCAGATACATCACATTGTTGTGGGTCTGGGAAACTGGGAGTTGCTGG
TCCTTGCCTACCCTCTCTACCACCATTAAAGCAAATCCCATCCTCAGAAAAGAGGGAATTCTTAGAAACC
TTTGCCTTGCACCAGCAACATCCTGCAAACTCGAACGGGTTAATCCCCTTTAGCCAGCTTACCCATAATG
AAAGGTTTCACTCTTTGTCACCTAATGGCAGCCAGGTCTTGTGTCTAAAATACAAGCCTAGCTGCCTTTG
CATGAAATGTTTTTAATCATCGTGGAATAAAAACCTTGCCTGGCTAGTGCCAACCAAAGAGATGTTTGTC
TGCTCAGCAGATTTTATCAAAGCTTCCTTGATGTCTCTGCCTTTGTAATGCTAAGCGCTTCACTGTTTGG
CATATTTAAAGTAGGATGCGGTACATGTGAAGCATTTCACAGAGCGATGATGTATCGAGTGTGCTTTAGG
AAGTAATGAAAGCAGCAGACTCATGATTTTTGAGCTTTTAATTACTTATTAAGTGGCATGACATAAAGGC
TACGGGGGAGATTTTTTTTCAGCATCCAACTTACTGACTTTGAAGTCAGTGCCTAAATACCCTTTGTGCC
TTTGAAACTTTCCGTCTGCTCACAGGGGAACGCGCTGCCGCTCTGGGCTTCGTTTCACGCTGACCACATT
TGTTCAGGGCAGGGGATGGGAGTCTGCTCAGACACAGGTCTCTGCCTTCGAGGTGGTGGATAAAACGAGG
AACAGACTAAAGACGTGCCTTCGGACAAAGGATGGGGAGAGCCTGGAGAGAGCGCAGAGCCTGGAGCAAT
GAGTTCTGACCTGGCCTGAAAAATGCCAGCACTACAGGGGGCAAATAACCATAGCAGCCCCCGGGGTGCT
TTTAATGAGCTGAATTGCAGTCTTGAGTCCAGCCTTCCATCACTCACAAGCCGCTGCCACAGCTGGTTTT
AGCAGATGTCTCCTCCGACAGAAAGGATGCGGCAAAGCACAGTGGTTGACCTCGCCTCCATCTCCTCTGG
GTCCGCTCCGACCGCTGTGACTACAAATAAAAGATAAAGTCAGGAAAGGCCAAAAAGAAGAAAAGATTCT
CAGATTTGTGGTTGTGTTTATTGGAGTTTCTTTTCTTTTTGTTTGTTTGTTTCTTTGTTTTGCTTTTTTT
TTTTCTGTGTTTTTTTCCCTTGTTTTTGACTGGTTTTTCATATGCAGGTTTTATGGGGAGTGACTGTTGG
CTAGCCCGGGCTCGAGATCTGCGATCTAAGTAAGCTTGCTGCTTCATCCCCGTGGCCCGTTGCTCGCGTT
TGCTGGCGGTGTCCCCGGAAGAAATATATTTGCATGTCTTTAGTTCTATGATGACACAAACCCCGCCCAG
CGTCTTGTCATTGGCGAATTCGAACACGCAGATGCAGTCGGGGCGGCGCGGTCCCAGGTCCACTTCGCAT
ATTAAGGTGACGCGTGTGGCCTCGAACACCGAGCGACCCTGCAGCGACCCGCTTAACAGCGTCAACAGCG
TGCCGCAGATCCCAAGCTTGCGGCCGCTTAAGCTGCAGAAGTTGGTCGTGAGGCACTGGGCAGGTAAGTA
TCAAGGTTACAAGACAGGTTTAAGGAGACCAATAGAAACTGGGCTTGTCGAGACAGAGAAGACTCTTGCG
TTTCTGATAGGCACCTATTGGTCTTACTGACATCCACTTTGCCTTTCTCTCCACAGGTGTCCACTCCCAG
GTTCAATACAGCTCTTAAGCGGCCGCAAGCTAGCTTGCCGCCACCATGGTGAGCAAGGGCGAGGAGCTGT
TCACCGGGGTGGTGCCCATCCTGGTCGAGCTGGACGGCGACGTAAACGGCCACAAGTTCAGCGTGTCCGG
CGAGGGCGAGGGCGATGCCACCTACGGCAAGCTGACCCTGAAGTTCATCTGCACCACCGGCAAGCTGCCC
GTGCCCTGGCCCACCCTCGTGACCACCTTCGGCTACGGCCTGATGTGCTTCGCCCGCTACCCCGACCACA
TGAAGCAGCACGACTTCTTCAAGTCCGCCATGCCCGAAGGCTACGTCCAGGAGCGCACCATCTTCTTCAA
GGACGACGGCAACTACAAGACCCGCGCCGAGGTGAAGTTCGAGGGCGACACCCTGGTGAACCGCATCGAG
CTGAAGGGCATCGACTTCAAGGAGGACGGCAACATCCTGGGGCACAAGCTGGAGTACAACTACAACAGCC
ACAACGTCTATATCATGGCCGACAAGCAGAAGAACGGCATCAAGGTGAACTTCAAGATCCGCCACAACAT
CGAGGACGGCAGCGTGCAGCTCGCCGACCACTACCAGCAGAACACCCCCATCGGCGACGGCCCCGTGCTG
CTGCCCGACAACCACTACCTGAGCTACCAGTCCGCCCTGAGCAAAGACCCCAACGAGAAGCGCGATCACA
TGGTCCTGCTGGAGTTCGTGACCGCCGCCGGGATCACTCTCGGCATGGACGAGCTGTACAAGTGAGCCTC
TAGACTCCCTCAGCGGCGCGCCGTTGCGTTCCAAACGTCGTGGAGCTCCCTGTCAAGACACGAACCGCTA
ACGCCACCTTAGTCCGTGAAGCATGATACGCGACATACCCCAGGAGATCTCACGTGTCTAGAGTCGGGGC
GGCCGGCCGCTTCGAGCAGACATGATAAGATACATTGATGAGTTTGGACAAACCACAACTAGAATGCAGT
GAAAAAAATGCTTTATTTGTGAAATTTGTGATGCTATTGCTTTATTTGTAACCATTATAAGCTGCAATAA
ACAAGTTAACAACAACAATTGCATTCATTTTATGTTTCAGGTTCAGGGGGAGGTGTGGGAGGTTTTTTAA
AGCAAGTAAAACCTCTACAAATGTGGTAAAATCGATAAGGATCCGTCGACCGATGCCCTTGAGAGCCTTC
AACCCAGTCAGCTCCTTCCGGTGGGCGCGGGGCATGACTATCGTCGCCGCACTTATGACTGTCTTCTTTA
TCATGCAACTCGTAGGACAGGTGCCGGCAGCGCTCTTCCGCTTCCTCGCTCACTGACTCGCTGCGCTCGG
TCGTTCGGCTGCGGCGAGCGGTATCAGCTCACTCAAAGGCGGTAATACGGTTATCCACAGAATCAGGGGA
TAACGCAGGAAAGAACATGTGAGCAAAAGGCCAGCAAAAGGCCAGGAACCGTAAAAAGGCCGCGTTGCTG
GCGTTTTTCCATAGGCTCCGCCCCCCTGACGAGCATCACAAAAATCGACGCTCAAGTCAGAGGTGGCGAA
ACCCGACAGGACTATAAAGATACCAGGCGTTTCCCCCTGGAAGCTCCCTCGTGCGCTCTCCTGTTCCGAC
CCTGCCGCTTACCGGATACCTGTCCGCCTTTCTCCCTTCGGGAAGCGTGGCGCTTTCTCAATGCTCACGC
TGTAGGTATCTCAGTTCGGTGTAGGTCGTTCGCTCCAAGCTGGGCTGTGTGCACGAACCCCCCGTTCAGC
CCGACCGCTGCGCCTTATCCGGTAACTATCGTCTTGAGTCCAACCCGGTAAGACACGACTTATCGCCACT
GGCAGCAGCCACTGGTAACAGGATTAGCAGAGCGAGGTATGTAGGCGGTGCTACAGAGTTCTTGAAGTGG
TGGCCTAACTACGGCTACACTAGAAGGACAGTATTTGGTATCTGCGCTCTGCTGAAGCCAGTTACCTTCG
GAAAAAGAGTTGGTAGCTCTTGATCCGGCAAACAAACCACCGCTGGTAGCGGTGGTTTTTTTGTTTGCAA
GCAGCAGATTACGCGCAGAAAAAAAGGATCTCAAGAAGATCCTTTGATCTTTTCTACGGGGTCTGACGCT
CAGTGGAACGAAAACTCACGTTAAGGGATTTTGGTCATGAGATTATCAAAAAGGATCTTCACCTAGATCC
TTTTAAATTAAAAATGAAGTTTTAAATCAATCTAAAGTATATATGAGTAAACTTGGTCTGACAGTTACCA
ATGCTTAATCAGTGAGGCACCTATCTCAGCGATCTGTCTATTTCGTTCATCCATAGTTGCCTGACTCCCC
GTCGTGTAGATAACTACGATACGGGAGGGCTTACCATCTGGCCCCAGTGCTGCAATGATACCGCGAGACC
CACGCTCACCGGCTCCAGATTTATCAGCAATAAACCAGCCAGCCGGAAGGGCCGAGCGCAGAAGTGGTCC
TGCAACTTTATCCGCCTCCATCCAGTCTATTAATTGTTGCCGGGAAGCTAGAGTAAGTAGTTCGCCAGTT
AATAGTTTGCGCAACGTTGTTGCCATTGCTACAGGCATCGTGGTGTCACGCTCGTCGTTTGGTATGGCTT
CATTCAGCTCCGGTTCCCAACGATCAAGGCGAGTTACATGATCCCCCATGTTGTGCAAAAAAGCGGTTAG
CTCCTTCGGTCCTCCGATCGTTGTCAGAAGTAAGTTGGCCGCAGTGTTATCACTCATGGTTATGGCAGCA
CTGCATAATTCTCTTACTGTCATGCCATCCGTAAGATGCTTTTCTGTGACTGGTGAGTACTCAACCAAGT
CATTCTGAGAATAGTGTATGCGGCGACCGAGTTGCTCTTGCCCGGCGTCAATACGGGATAATACCGCGCC
ACATAGCAGAACTTTAAAAGTGCTCATCATTGGAAAACGTTCTTCGGGGCGAAAACTCTCAAGGATCTTA
CCGCTGTTGAGATCCAGTTCGATGTAACCCACTCGTGCACCCAACTGATCTTCAGCATCTTTTACTTTCA
CCAGCGTTTCTGGGTGAGCAAAAACAGGAAGGCAAAATGCCGCAAAAAAGGGAATAAGGGCGACACGGAA
ATGTTGAATACTCATACTCTTCCTTTTTCAATATTATTGAAGCATTTATCAGGGTTATTGTCTCATGAGC
GGATACATATTTGAATGTATTTAGAAAAATAAACAAATAGGGGTTCCGCGCACATTTCCCCGAAAAGTGC
CACCTG
[124 nt withheld, positions 5257-5380]
C
[91 nt withheld, positions 5382-5472]
A
[49 nt withheld, positions 5474-5522]
CCTTTGACGTTGGAGTCCACGTTCTTT
[37 nt withheld, positions 5550-5586]
ACCCTATCTCGGTCTATTCTTTTGATTTATAAGGGATTTTGCCGATTTCGGCCTATTGGTTAAAAAATGA
GCTGATTTAACAAAAATTTAACGCGAATTTTAACAAAATATTAACGCTTACAATTTGCCATTCGCCATTC
AGGCTGCGCAACTGTTGGGAAGGGCGATCGGTGCGGGCCTCTTCGCTATTACGCCAGCCCAAGCTACCAT
GATAAGTAAGTAATATTAAGGTACGGGAGGTACTTGGAGCGGCCGC
