Features (pLannotate 1.2.2; 14 found; start..end, strand, type, name):
      4..149     +  promoter       HSV TK promoter: herpes simplex virus thymidine kinase promoter
    227..359     +  intron         chimeric intron: chimera between introns from human β-globin and immunoglobulin heavy chain genes
    419..1135    +  CDS            Citrine: Citrine is a basic (constitutively fluorescent) yellow fluorescent protein published in 2001, derived from Aequorea victoria. It has moderate acid sensitivity.
   1309..1430    -  polyA_signal   SV40 poly(A) signal: SV40 polyadenylation signal
   1453..1521    -  CDS            large T antigen (fragment): large T antigen from SV40 (simian virus 40)
   1537..1669    +  CDS            TcR (fragment): tetracycline efflux protein; tet; confers resistance to tetracycline
   1849..2437    -  rep_origin     ori: high-copy-number ColE1/pMB1/pBR322/pUC origin of replication
   2608..3468    -  CDS            AmpR: β-lactamase; bla; confers resistance to ampicillin, carbenicillin, and related antibiotics
   3469..3573    -  promoter       AmpR promoter: bla
   3600..4028    +  rep_origin     f1 ori (sequence partly withheld): f1 bacteriophage origin of replication; arrow indicates direction of (+) strand synthesis
   4060..4127    -  CDS            lacZα (fragment): LacZα fragment of β-galactosidase; lacZ fragment
   4186..4234    +  polyA_signal   poly(A) signal: synthetic polyadenylation signal
   4248..4339    +  misc_feature   pause site: RNA polymerase II transcriptional pause signal from the human α2 globin gene
   5764..5843    +  promoter       HSV TK promoter (fragment): herpes simplex virus thymidine kinase promoter
>Addgene plasmid #130625 | pTK_Axud1_enh_394_Citrine | addgene full sequence | sequence record 258295 | Addgene NGS Result
ATGATGACACAAACCCCGCCCAGCGTCTTGTCATTGGCGAATTCGAACACGCAGATGCAGTCGGGGCGGC
GCGGTCCCAGGTCCACTTCGCATATTAAGGTGACGCGTGTGGCCTCGAACACCGAGCGACCCTGCAGCGA
CCCGCTTAACAGCGTCAACAGCGTGCCGCAGATCCCAAGCTTGCGGCCGCTTAAGCTGCAGAAGTTGGTC
GTGAGGCACTGGGCAGGTAAGTATCAAGGTTACAAGACAGGTTTAAGGAGACCAATAGAAACTGGGCTTG
TCGAGACAGAGAAGACTCTTGCGTTTCTGATAGGCACCTATTGGTCTTACTGACATCCACTTTGCCTTTC
TCTCCACAGGTGTCCACTCCCAGGTTCAATACAGCTCTTAAGCGGCCGCAAGCTAGCTTGCCGCCACCAT
GGTGAGCAAGGGCGAGGAGCTGTTCACCGGGGTGGTGCCCATCCTGGTCGAGCTGGACGGCGACGTAAAC
GGCCACAAGTTCAGCGTGTCCGGCGAGGGCGAGGGCGATGCCACCTACGGCAAGCTGACCCTGAAGTTCA
TCTGCACCACCGGCAAGCTGCCCGTGCCCTGGCCCACCCTCGTGACCACCTTCGGCTACGGCCTGATGTG
CTTCGCCCGCTACCCCGACCACATGAAGCAGCACGACTTCTTCAAGTCCGCCATGCCCGAAGGCTACGTC
CAGGAGCGCACCATCTTCTTCAAGGACGACGGCAACTACAAGACCCGCGCCGAGGTGAAGTTCGAGGGCG
ACACCCTGGTGAACCGCATCGAGCTGAAGGGCATCGACTTCAAGGAGGACGGCAACATCCTGGGGCACAA
GCTGGAGTACAACTACAACAGCCACAACGTCTATATCATGGCCGACAAGCAGAAGAACGGCATCAAGGTG
AACTTCAAGATCCGCCACAACATCGAGGACGGCAGCGTGCAGCTCGCCGACCACTACCAGCAGAACACCC
CCATCGGCGACGGCCCCGTGCTGCTGCCCGACAACCACTACCTGAGCTACCAGTCCGCCCTGAGCAAAGA
CCCCAACGAGAAGCGCGATCACATGGTCCTGCTGGAGTTCGTGACCGCCGCCGGGATCACTCTCGGCATG
GACGAGCTGTACAAGTGAGCCTCTAGACTCCCTCAGCGGCGCGCCGTTGCGTTCCAAACGTCGTGGAGCT
CCCTGTCAAGACACGAACCGCTAACGCCACCTTAGTCCGTGAAGCATGATACGCGACATACCCCAGGAGA
TCTCACGTGTCTAGAGTCGGGGCGGCCGGCCGCTTCGAGCAGACATGATAAGATACATTGATGAGTTTGG
ACAAACCACAACTAGAATGCAGTGAAAAAAATGCTTTATTTGTGAAATTTGTGATGCTATTGCTTTATTT
GTAACCATTATAAGCTGCAATAAACAAGTTAACAACAACAATTGCATTCATTTTATGTTTCAGGTTCAGG
GGGAGGTGTGGGAGGTTTTTTAAAGCAAGTAAAACCTCTACAAATGTGGTAAAATCGATAAGGATCCGTC
GACCGATGCCCTTGAGAGCCTTCAACCCAGTCAGCTCCTTCCGGTGGGCGCGGGGCATGACTATCGTCGC
CGCACTTATGACTGTCTTCTTTATCATGCAACTCGTAGGACAGGTGCCGGCAGCGCTCTTCCGCTTCCTC
GCTCACTGACTCGCTGCGCTCGGTCGTTCGGCTGCGGCGAGCGGTATCAGCTCACTCAAAGGCGGTAATA
CGGTTATCCACAGAATCAGGGGATAACGCAGGAAAGAACATGTGAGCAAAAGGCCAGCAAAAGGCCAGGA
ACCGTAAAAAGGCCGCGTTGCTGGCGTTTTTCCATAGGCTCCGCCCCCCTGACGAGCATCACAAAAATCG
ACGCTCAAGTCAGAGGTGGCGAAACCCGACAGGACTATAAAGATACCAGGCGTTTCCCCCTGGAAGCTCC
CTCGTGCGCTCTCCTGTTCCGACCCTGCCGCTTACCGGATACCTGTCCGCCTTTCTCCCTTCGGGAAGCG
TGGCGCTTTCTCATAGCTCACGCTGTAGGTATCTCAGTTCGGTGTAGGTCGTTCGCTCCAAGCTGGGCTG
TGTGCACGAACCCCCCGTTCAGCCCGACCGCTGCGCCTTATCCGGTAACTATCGTCTTGAGTCCAACCCG
GTAAGACACGACTTATCGCCACTGGCAGCAGCCACTGGTAACAGGATTAGCAGAGCGAGGTATGTAGGCG
GTGCTACAGAGTTCTTGAAGTGGTGGCCTAACTACGGCTACACTAGAAGAACAGTATTTGGTATCTGCGC
TCTGCTGAAGCCAGTTACCTTCGGAAAAAGAGTTGGTAGCTCTTGATCCGGCAAACAAACCACCGCTGGT
AGCGGTGGTTTTTTTGTTTGCAAGCAGCAGATTACGCGCAGAAAAAAAGGATCTCAAGAAGATCCTTTGA
TCTTTTCTACGGGGTCTGACGCTCAGTGGAACGAAAACTCACGTTAAGGGATTTTGGTCATGAGATTATC
AAAAAGGATCTTCACCTAGATCCTTTTAAATTAAAAATGAAGTTTTAAATCAATCTAAAGTATATATGAG
TAAACTTGGTCTGACAGTTACCAATGCTTAATCAGTGAGGCACCTATCTCAGCGATCTGTCTATTTCGTT
CATCCATAGTTGCCTGACTCCCCGTCGTGTAGATAACTACGATACGGGAGGGCTTACCATCTGGCCCCAG
TGCTGCAATGATACCGCGAGACCCACGCTCACCGGCTCCAGATTTATCAGCAATAAACCAGCCAGCCGGA
AGGGCCGAGCGCAGAAGTGGTCCTGCAACTTTATCCGCCTCCATCCAGTCTATTAATTGTTGCCGGGAAG
CTAGAGTAAGTAGTTCGCCAGTTAATAGTTTGCGCAACGTTGTTGCCATTGCTACAGGCATCGTGGTGTC
ACGCTCGTCGTTTGGTATGGCTTCATTCAGCTCCGGTTCCCAACGATCAAGGCGAGTTACATGATCCCCC
ATGTTGTGCAAAAAAGCGGTTAGCTCCTTCGGTCCTCCGATCGTTGTCAGAAGTAAGTTGGCCGCAGTGT
TATCACTCATGGTTATGGCAGCACTGCATAATTCTCTTACTGTCATGCCATCCGTAAGATGCTTTTCTGT
GACTGGTGAGTACTCAACCAAGTCATTCTGAGAATAGTGTATGCGGCGACCGAGTTGCTCTTGCCCGGCG
TCAATACGGGATAATACCGCGCCACATAGCAGAACTTTAAAAGTGCTCATCATTGGAAAACGTTCTTCGG
GGCGAAAACTCTCAAGGATCTTACCGCTGTTGAGATCCAGTTCGATGTAACCCACTCGTGCACCCAACTG
ATCTTCAGCATCTTTTACTTTCACCAGCGTTTCTGGGTGAGCAAAAACAGGAAGGCAAAATGCCGCAAAA
AAGGGAATAAGGGCGACACGGAAATGTTGAATACTCATACTCTTCCTTTTTCAATATTATTGAAGCATTT
ATCAGGGTTATTGTCTCATGAGCGGATACATATTTGAATGTATTTAGAAAAATAAACAAATAGGGGTTCC
GCGCACATTTCCCCGAAAAGTGCCACCTG
[124 nt withheld, positions 3600-3723]
C
[91 nt withheld, positions 3725-3815]
A
[49 nt withheld, positions 3817-3865]
CCTTTGACGTTGGAGTCCACGTTCTTT
[37 nt withheld, positions 3893-3929]
ACCCTATCTCGGTCTATTCTTTTGATTTATAAGGGATTTTGCCGATTTCGGCCTATTGGTTAAAAAATGA
GCTGATTTAACAAAAATTTAACGCGAATTTTAACAAAATATTAACGCTTACAATTTGCCATTCGCCATTC
AGGCTGCGCAACTGTTGGGAAGGGCGATCGGTGCGGGCCTCTTCGCTATTACGCCAGCCCAAGCTACCAT
GATAAGTAAGTAATATTAAGGTACGGGAGGTACTTGGAGCGGCCGCAATAAAATATCTTTATTTTCATTA
CATCTGTGTGTTGGTTTTTTGTGTGAATCGATAGTACTAACATACGCTCTCCATCAAAACAAAACGAAAC
AAAACAAACTAGCAAAATAGGCTGTCCCCAGTGCAAGTGCAGGTGCCAGAACATTTCTCTATCGATAGGT
ACCGAGCTCGAGTTGCCAGGCAAACAGAGCCCGAGAGAGGAAAATGAAGCTCTGCCTATTTTACAGGCAG
ATTTTTGCAACAGTGCAGATGTCAGCCTTGCTGTTTCAGAACAGCCATGCCCTGCCCTATAAACGTGTCT
CAGATACATCACATTGTTGTGGGTCTGGGAAACTGGGAGTTGCTGGTCCTTGCCTACCCTCTCTACCACC
GTTAAAGCAAATCCCATCCTCAGAAAAGAGGGAATTCTTAGAAACCTTTGCCTTTCACCAGCAACATCCT
GCAAACTCGAACGGGTTAATCCCCTTTAGCCAGCTTACCCATAATGAAAGGTTTCACTCTTTGTCACCTA
ATGGCAGCCAGGTCTTGTGTCTAAAATACAAGCCTAGCTGCCTTTGCATGAAATGTTTTTAATCATCGTG
GAATAAAAACCTTGCCTGGCTAGTGCCAACCAAAGAGATGTTTGTCTGCTCAGCAGATTTTATCAAAGCT
TCCTTGATGTCTCTGCCTTTGTAATGCTAAGCACTTCACTGTTTGGCATATTTAAAGTAGGATGCGGTAC
ATGTGAAGCATTTCACAGAGCGATGATGTATCGAGTGTGCTTTAGGAAGTAATGAAAGCAGCAGACTCAT
GATTTTTGAGCTTTTAATTACTTATTAAGTGGCATGACATAAAGGCTACGGGGGAGATTTTTTTTCAGCA
TCCAACTTACTGACTTTGAAGTCAGTGCCTAAATACCCTTTGTGCCTTTGAAACTTTCCGTCTGCTCACA
GGGGAACGCGCTGCCGCTCTGGGCTTCGTTTCACGCTGACCACATTTGTTCAGGGCAGGGGATGGGAGTC
TGCTCAGACACAGGTCTCTGCCTTCGAGGTGGTGGATAAAACGAGGAACAGACTAAAGACGTGCCTTCGG
ACAAAGGATGGGGAGAGCCTGGAGAGAGCGCAGAGCCTGGAGCAATGAGTTCTGACCTGGCCTGAAAAAT
GCCAGCACTACAGGGGGCAAATAACCATAGCAGCCCCCGGGGTGCTTTTAATGAGCTGAATTGCAGTCTT
GAGTCCAGCCTTCCATCACTCACAAGCCGCTGCCACAGCTGGTTTTAGCAGATGTCTCCTCCGACAGAAA
GGATGCGGCAAAGCACAGTGGTTGACCTCCCCTCCATCTCCTCTGGGTCCGCTCCGACCGCTGTGACTAC
AAATAAAAGATAAAGTCAGGAAAGGCCAAAAAGAAGAAAAGATTCTCAGATTTGTGGTTGTGTTTATTGG
AGTTTCTTTTCTTTTTGTTTGTTTGTTTCTTTGTTTTGCTTTTTTTTTTTTCTGTGTTTTTTTCCCTTGT
TTTTGACTGGTTTTTCATATGCAGGTTTTATGGGGAGTGACTGTTGGCTAGCCCGGGCTCGAGATCTGCG
ATCTAAGTAAGCTTGCTGCTTCATCCCCGTGGCCCGTTGCTCGCGTTTGCTGGCGGTGTCCCCGGAAGAA
ATATATTTGCATGTCTTTAGTTCT
